Addgene plasmid #98422: pYZ175
Purpose: (Empty Backbone) Pombe Expression Vector - nmt41 promoter with Sp.lys9 marker
Depositing lab: Jef Boeke. Depositing organization: NYU Grossman School of Medicine. Publication: Construction of Designer Selectable Marker Deletions with CRISPR-Cas9 Toolbox in Schizosaccharomyces pombe and Optimized Design of Common Entry Vectors. Zhao Y, Boeke JD. G3 (Bethesda). 2018 Jan 10. pii: g3.117.300363. doi: 10.1534/g3.117.300363. PubMed 29321167.
Backbone
  Vector backbone: pYZ175
  Backbone size (bp): 8569
  Vector type: Yeast Expression
  Selectable markers: Splys9
Growth in bacteria
  Bacterial resistance: Ampicillin, 100 μg/mL
  Growth temperature: 37°C
  Growth strain: DH5alpha
  Copy number: High Copy
Terms and licenses: Academic/Nonprofit Terms; Industry Terms: Not Available to Industry
How to cite: pYZ175 was a gift from Jef Boeke (Addgene plasmid # 98422 ; http://n2t.net/addgene:98422 ; RRID:Addgene_98422)
