[The description below was written by a language model from this plasmid's Addgene catalogue record and pLannotate feature annotations shown in this document.]
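Description:
pYZ175 is an empty-backbone expression vector for the fission yeast Schizosaccharomyces pombe, built as an E. coli–yeast shuttle plasmid of roughly 8.6 kb. In bacteria it replicates from a high-copy ColE1/pUC-type origin and is selected with ampicillin through the β-lactamase gene and its native promoter. In S. pombe it is maintained episomally by the ars1 autonomously replicating sequence and selected through the S. pombe lys9 gene, a lysine biosynthesis marker that complements lys9-deficient host strains and permits selection on medium lacking lysine.

The expression module is an nmt-family promoter followed by a short polylinker fragment into which a gene of interest can be cloned. The catalogue entry calls the promoter nmt41, the attenuated, medium-strength version of the thiamine-repressible nmt1 promoter. The automated annotation labels the region as wild-type nmt1, which is expected because the variants differ by only a few bases around the TATA box. Expression from an inserted gene should therefore be repressed by thiamine and induced at a moderate level when thiamine is withdrawn. No terminator is annotated downstream of the cloning site, although a sizeable unannotated stretch lies between it and ars1.

The remaining features are pBluescript-derived carry-over: the lac promoter/operator, lacZα and lacI fragments, a T3/T7-flanked multiple cloning site and an f1 origin. Two short hus5 fragments probably reflect genomic sequence that accompanies the ars1 region rather than a functional gene. The vector belongs to a series of common entry vectors designed to pair with designer marker deletions in S. pombe.
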