Features (pLannotate 1.2.2; 18 found; start..end, strand, type, name):
      2..94      +  CDS            lacI (fragment): lac repressor; lacI; The lac repressor binds to the lac operator to inhibit transcription in E. coli. This inhibition can be relieved by adding lactose or isopropyl-β-D-thiogalactopyranoside (IPTG).
    107..128     +  protein_bind   CAP binding site: CAP binding activates transcription in the presence of cAMP. E. coli catabolite activator protein
    143..173     +  promoter       lac promoter: promoter for the E. coli lac operon
    181..197     +  protein_bind   lac operator: The lac repressor binds to the lac operator to inhibit transcription in E. coli. This inhibition can be relieved by adding lactose or isopropyl-β-D-thiogalactopyranoside (IPTG). lac repressor encoded by lacI
    242..260     +  promoter       T3 promoter: promoter for bacteriophage T3 RNA polymerase
    273..380     +  misc_feature   MCS: pBluescript multiple cloning site
    389..407     -  promoter       T7 promoter: promoter for bacteriophage T7 RNA polymerase
    415..570     +  CDS            lacZα (fragment): LacZα fragment of β-galactosidase; lacZ fragment
    574..1029    +  rep_origin     f1 ori (sequence partly withheld): f1 bacteriophage origin of replication; arrow indicates direction of (+) strand synthesis
   1316..2665    -  CDS            lys9: LYS9_SCHPO - Protein inferred from homology: Swiss-Prot protein existence level 3. From Schizosaccharomyces pombe (strain 972 / ATCC 24843) (Fission yeast).
   3243..4397    +  promoter       nmt1 promoter: wild-type nmt1 promoter from Schizosaccharomyces pombe, conferring strong thiamine-repressible expression
   4401..4425    -  misc_feature   MCS (fragment): pUC18/19 multiple cloning site
   5494..6277    -  rep_origin     ars1: Schizosaccharomyces pombe autonomously replicating sequence ars1
   6438..6503    +  CDS            hus5 (fragment): UBC9_SCHPO - Also known as ubc9. Experimental evidence at protein level: Swiss-Prot protein existence level 1. Catalyzes the covalent attachment of ubiquitin-like protein SUMO/Smt3 to other proteins. Required for efficient recovery from DNA damage or S-phase arrest and normal mitosis. This may be as part of a checkpoint independent recovery process. From Schizosaccharomyces pombe (strain 972 / ATCC 24843) (Fission yeast).
   6557..6631    +  CDS            hus5 (fragment): UBC9_SCHPO - Also known as ubc9. Experimental evidence at protein level: Swiss-Prot protein existence level 1. Catalyzes the covalent attachment of ubiquitin-like protein SUMO/Smt3 to other proteins. Required for efficient recovery from DNA damage or S-phase arrest and normal mitosis. This may be as part of a checkpoint independent recovery process. From Schizosaccharomyces pombe (strain 972 / ATCC 24843) (Fission yeast).
   6653..6757    +  promoter       AmpR promoter: bla
   6758..7618    +  CDS            AmpR: β-lactamase; bla; confers resistance to ampicillin, carbenicillin, and related antibiotics
   7789..8377    +  rep_origin     ori: high-copy-number ColE1/pMB1/pBR322/pUC origin of replication
>Addgene plasmid #98422 | pYZ175 | addgene full sequence | sequence record 199305 | Addgene NGS Result
AGCGCCCAATACGCAAACCGCCTCTCCCCGCGCGTTGGCCGATTCATTAATGCAGCTGGCACGACAGGTT
TCCCGACTGGAAAGCGGGCAGTGAGCGCAACGCAATTAATGTGAGTTAGCTCACTCATTAGGCACCCCAG
GCTTTACACTTTATGCTTCCGGCTCGTATGTTGTGTGGAATTGTGAGCGGATAACAATTTCACACAGGAA
ACAGCTATGACCATGATTACGCCAAGCGCGCAATTAACCCTCACTAAAGGGAACAAAAGCTGGAGCTCCA
CCGCGGTGGCGGCCGCTCTAGAACTAGTCGATCCGCCGGGCTGCAGGAATTCGATATCAAGGTTATCGAT
ACCGTCCACCTCGAGGGGGGGCCCGGTACCCAATTCGCCCTATAGTGAGTCGTATTACGCGCGCTCACTG
GCCGTCGTTTTACAACGTCGTGACTGGGAAAACCCTGGCGTTACCCAACTTAATCGCCTTGCAGCACATC
CCCCTTTCGCCAGCTGGCGTAATAGCGAAGAGGCCCGCACCGATCGCCCTTCCCAACAGTTGCGCAGCCT
GAATGGCGAATGG
[124 nt withheld, positions 574-697]
C
[91 nt withheld, positions 699-789]
A
[49 nt withheld, positions 791-839]
CCTTTGACGTTGGAGTCCACGTTCTTT
[37 nt withheld, positions 867-903]
ACCCTATCTCGGTCTATTCTTTTGATTTATAAGGGATTTTGCCGATTTCGGCCTATTGGTTAAAAAATGA
GCTGATTTAACAAAAATTTAACGCGAATTTTAACAAAATATTAACGTTTACAATTTTGTTCAAATAATCG
AGAAGAGGTTATTTTTTCTTCGAGTTTTACGTCGGTTACCTAAGACTAAATACATCTACTTAGAAAATAC
GAAAACCCCAAGTAAAGCTTCACATAAATAAGGTTGCAAAACAAACTGAACATTTATACTTATGAACATG
TAGATAAATTGCCAAAAAAAAGGTTGACGAACTCTAAGATTACGAATAATTATAGAAAATGAAGAAGCTT
TGGTGTTCTAAAATGTCAAACTTATATATAAGAGTTTGGAACCAAAGCGTGAAACATGCTTACTCTTCGT
CAATAATTTCTTCCTCCAATCGAATACCTTCTTTGGCAAGTGTATCAATCAATGGACCGCAAAGCTTCAT
ATCATTAGGAGCCAAAACACCTGGGGTGTTAATAACACCATCAAGAATTTGCTGAGTAGCAACACCACAA
GGAACGCCGACTAATTTTGCCATAGAGGTGTAGCCATTAGGAACACCGTAGTCAAGCAAAGTGCAAGTAC
GAGTTTGGCGTTTTCCTTCTTTGGTTTCAACTTCAAACTTGTGTTGAAGGATTAACATATCACGTTCACC
TTCTTCGTATTGCATAAGTTCCTCCAAGGTAGCGCATAAGGTGTCCAAAGGATTACCACGAGGAGTAACG
GGTTTGCTAGAGAACATACCAAGCCACTTCAAACCATTCAAAATGCGCTTCTTGTCGTCTTCATCTTTGA
ATTTGTGGATGGAAGAAATTTTCTTGATTAGGTCGGCTTCGGAGGAAGATTCAGCCTTGATGACACGAGC
AGTAACCTCCTTCCAAGGCAAAGCGGGTGCTTCAGGAGATAAGTATTCCTGAGCTGTCTCATCCAAAAAT
CCCATATCAACCAAACAATGAATAAACTCGGGAAATCCTTGGTAACGTAAAGTACCGCGAATGATAGTTT
CTGCTTCAGGTATTTGATAGCGCTCTTGGTAGACAGTGGAATCACGATTAGGATAACAAACGAAAGCGTA
ACCGGGATAGATGAAATAGGGTTTAGCAGTTTCCATCAAATCCTTGCCGTCAATTTCAACAAGTTTGCCG
TTTTCATAAAACTTGGCAGAGTTGCGAAGAGCCAACAAAACACCACGAGAAGACCAAGAAAACTTGTATC
CTAAAGGATTGTTGGAGTCCTCGGGAGCGGGAAGACCTCCACAATAAGACAAGAAAGACTTAATCTTACC
GCCAGCTTTATGAACCTCTTCAATGGTCTTGATAGCATATAAATGATCAATACCGGGATCGACGCCGATT
TCGTTCATACAAATAGAACCAGCCTTGATGGCAGCTTCCTCCAACTCAGCCATTTTGGGATTCACATAAC
TGGTGGTACAAACGTGTTTACCATGCTTAATGGCAGCTTTCATAACTGTTGCATGATAAGTGTAAGGAAT
CAAGCTGATGGTAAGATCATGTTCGGAAACAGCTTTCTCAAGAGCTGCTTCATCATTGACATCCAAAGCA
ATGGCTTTGCTGTTTGGGATACCATTAATAAATGCTTCAGCCTTAGAAAGAGTTCTGCATGCTACGGTTA
TATTATTTTCTTTACGACGAGATAAATATTCTAAAGTAGGATGAGCGACAAATCCCGAACCAAGTAATAA
GATGGAAGGCATTTTGATGTTGAAAATGAAAGAGGCAGTCAGTTAAGGACAAGTGGTAAACCAAAGACTT
CTGTTTTGTCGTCACGGTTTTAGCGATATATAAGGGGTTCCTTTTTATCCACAGATTTATTTCTGATGGC
CGAAATCGTCGTCTAAATTGATGAAAACTGATTATCTCGAATCGGTTAAAAAAGCAGTCACATGGACCAT
TTTTTGAATTAATATTTAATCGTTACGTTTCCTCTCAATGTTATGTTTGGCTTACTAGGGGAATTGGTTA
TTATCGACAAGTTTAGTCGATAATTTGTTAGCAGCGATGTCGCAACTGATAGTTTTAGCAACTTTTTTTA
CGTAGTTTTTTTCTGCACAACAGAAGTTGCTTAAAAGCTAGTAGATGCCATTCGTTGTTGTTTGGGGGTA
GATTAAAGAATTGTAAGCTTTAGTATAAGAATAATTTGTTTCTCCTCTTTCTGCCTATCTGTTGTTCATA
ATCAACTGCGTAGTTCTGGTGAAGGAGTAAATTAAACTGCCTCGCACCGCCGTACTCATTTTTACCTCGG
TCGATCGACTCTAGAGGATCAGAAAATTATCGCCATAAAAGACAGAATAAGTCATCAGCGGTTGTTTCAT
TTCCTATATTTTTTTTTTATTTTTTTATTTTTTAATAAGGGAAAATTTAACGTCTAAGGATACAGAAGAT
TGTTAGCACATTAAAGTAATAAAGGCTTAAGTAGTAAGTGCCTTAGCATGTTATTGTATTTCAAAGGACA
TAATCTAAAATAATAACAATATCATTTCTCACAAGTTATTCAATTTTCTTTTTTTTTTCTAATAATATCA
AGAATGTATTATTTGTTTGACATAAGTCAACTAATTTATTTAATATGCTGGATTAATCTTGCAGACATGT
AAATTAACAAGTTTTAGTCAAATAACGTTGAAGTTTCAATGAACTCAAATAATTTCTCTTTTTTTTTATA
TAACCATAATCTGATTTATATTTTCCGCAGGGATCAACTGAAGTTATGACATTTGGATTGGATCACTTAT
AACCTTGGTCGCCAAATAATACAAAAATCAGCGTTATAAAACAAAGAAGGTTTTTGTTAAGAAATTAATC
CTCTTTCTTGATAAGAAAGTTGAACCGAAATTGCAGATACTGATATATGAAAATAATACCCACAATTTTG
GGAATAGCGCAAGCCTCAATTTAAACAATAGGTGAGGACACATGATAATGACCTCAATGATTGTTAGAAG
AAAAGAGCCTCATTACAAAATCGAAAAATGAATGGTTGGGTACAAGTTTCCAAAACATGGTAAAGTGGAC
TTTGCGTATGAGACGTAAATAGAAAAAAACACTTGTTATATGTTTTCTAGAATTATTGTTGTCTCTTTAT
GGTTGGATGATGCAAAATAGTAATTTCGGTTAGTTGCTGTAAAACACCACGAGACAAATAGATATGGATA
TTTATTAAATCAGGAAAAACGTAACTCTCGGCTACTGGATGGTTCAGTCACCCAACGATTACTGGGGAGA
GAAAACAGGGCAAAAGCAAAGCTTAAAGGAATCCGATTGTCATTCGGCAATGTGCAGCGAAACTAAAAAC
CGGATAATGGACCTGTTAATCGAAACATTGAAGATAAAGGAAGAGGAATCCTGGCATATCATCAATTGAA
TAAGTTGAATTAATTATTTCAATCTCATTCTCACTTTCTGACTTATAGTCGCTTTGTTAAATCATATGTC
GACTCTAGAGGATCCCCGGGTAAAAGGAATGTCTCCCTTGCCAGTACTGCTAGGGTTTTTCTTTCAAACT
ATGGAAGCCCATTCAAGCTGCATATTACGATTTTGTTTTTCGCTTTTAGAAAGTGGTTTAGATGAGATAA
TAGAAAAATTCTTGATCTCCGACAACGAGTACTTTTATTTTTTTTGCTAATCACTTTACTCAATATTAGC
TCGAAATCGTAGAAACGTAGACGGGTGCGGGATACCGAGTGGTGTAGTTAAGAATTTTTATAAACCACGT
GGCCCAAAAATATGAACCCAAAACGTTTATACATGAGTATACTTTAAGAAGGCTATACCCCTTCGTGTTA
GATGTAGTTTTAGCTACCCAACCCGAGTCTATGAGCTTGACTTCAGATGTAGAAGGCATTAAATCGTTTT
GAATATTAATTAAAAAACGATGAAAATTAAATATTTAAAAGCAATCATACGCTGAAAATTTAGTGCTGTG
GCTAATCCTTCAACATGGAAATGCCATAAAAGTGACTTTGACAAAAAAAAAAGTATATACAGGTAGTAAA
CTCATCTACTTCATTGACTTTGTTTACAGCATGTGGAAGGAGGAATATTTATTGCTAAATCGTAGTTTAA
CATTCAATAAGTAATACTATTGAAATTCGACAAGATTGGCCGCATGGATGAAAAAGAGGCATTTTGCTTT
GGGAGAATTAGTCCAAATTAGAACTGAAAAAAAAACTTTACGAGGCAAAAATGTCGGATTGAGATCGTAA
AAGTTCGCTCGTCGTCTTTTGCTTTGTGATTGTTTTCATGGATACATCTTGCTGGATATTTAAATTTTAG
TACTATGTATAAGATATTCTATAAATGTTTTATCACCCAAACCTGTTAGCGCCTTCTTAATTCTATTCAA
TCTGGCTTTTGCTCTGAGACTACTTCTTGGACTTTCACTACTTGTTAGTTATACGGAATTTGTGTAATTA
GAAGTGAAATAATCCTTTCTATTAGTAATGCGAGCTGCAATTCGAGTCTAACTCCTTAACCACTCGGACA
TAGTGACTTATCTGACACTCATTGTAAATTAATATATATATAGGCATTTTGTTTAGTTAAAGGTACTTAA
GTAATTAGTATAAACGAACCAATTTTATAATCAGGAAGTTAAGTGAATGGTAGCACATGTCGTAAAAATT
GTGAATTTTTATTGAATAATATTTTAAATACAAGCCTTTCTAGACTAGGTATACTCATAAACATATATGA
GCAAAAGGATAGAGGAGATTACATTGCATCTTCTACAAATTTATTTATTGCCCTTTACTGAAAAATTAAA
TAATGAGTACTAAATGATAAAAAGCGCTCAGTACAAGAAAGATTGCAAAAATATTGCATTCTTCATGAAT
TAAAGTTGCATATAAGGCATATTGAAAGTAATAGTACTAAAACAGCAGTTAGCGAAAATTAATAGAATTA
TATTCGCAAGACAATTGTGACATTAAATTAAAAAATTGTAGAATTTTTACTATCCTCTTTAACGCCATGA
GCCTTTATAAAAAGGTTAAATTAGTTTTAACATTCTTTTTTTGAGTAAGAGTTTACAATTTATCAAAACC
TGTGTTATTATATTCATTAGTTTCAATTTATTAGCATCTAGAGAAAAATCAATTGGCAGTTACATTGTTG
GAATTTATGAAGAAAAAGAATCTACAACGGAGAATAAGTTGCTGATCGCTTTCCCTAAAATTGTATATTT
TGCTGAGCTTATTTTGACATTTCGTTGAAGTTTTCTCTAATTCGCATTCATTTTAAGTAAAACAATGAGA
AATAAAATTACAAAAAATACAAATTAAAATACAATTTTTAGCTATAATTATAGACGATGCCCTTGTATCC
CATTCTGTCTCGCTTGCCCCTACTTTTTATCTTTTATATACCATAATGAACGCTGCCGCTACTAACCATA
CCCCGATTTTACATTTCGGACTCCCAAGGACGTACAAAATAGAAAACTATAGAAAAAAATAATCAGAAAA
TAGCATGTCATCTCTTTGTAAAACGCGTTTGCAAGAAGAAAGGAAACAATGGAGAAGAGATCATCCATTT
GTATGTAAATTTTAGTAAACTTGAAGAAATCACTAACAACTTCTCTTACTTAGGGATTCTATGCAAAACC
TTGTAAATCATCTGATGGAGGACTCGATTTAATGAATTGGAAGGTTGGATTTCCAGGTGGCACTTTTCGG
GGAAATGTGCGCGGAACCCCTATTTGTTTATTTTTCTAAATACATTCAAATATGTATCCGCTCATGAGAC
AATAACCCTGATAAATGCTTCAATAATATTGAAAAAGGAAGAGTATGAGTATTCAACATTTCCGTGTCGC
CCTTATTCCCTTTTTTGCGGCATTTTGCCTTCCTGTTTTTGCTCACCCAGAAACGCTGGTGAAAGTAAAA
GATGCTGAAGATCAGTTGGGTGCACGAGTGGGTTACATCGAACTGGATCTCAACAGCGGTAAGATCCTTG
AGAGTTTTCGCCCCGAAGAACGTTTTCCAATGATGAGCACTTTTAAAGTTCTGCTATGTGGCGCGGTATT
ATCCCGTATTGACGCCGGGCAAGAGCAACTCGGTCGCCGCATACACTATTCTCAGAATGACTTGGTTGAG
TACTCACCAGTCACAGAAAAGCATCTTACGGATGGCATGACAGTAAGAGAATTATGCAGTGCTGCCATAA
CCATGAGTGATAACACTGCGGCCAACTTACTTCTGACAACGATCGGAGGACCGAAGGAGCTAACCGCTTT
TTTGCACAACATGGGGGATCATGTAACTCGCCTTGATCGTTGGGAACCGGAGCTGAATGAAGCCATACCA
AACGACGAGCGTGACACCACGATGCCTGTAGCAATGGCAACAACGTTGCGCAAACTATTAACTGGCGAAC
TACTTACTCTAGCTTCCCGGCAACAATTAATAGACTGGATGGAGGCGGATAAAGTTGCAGGACCACTTCT
GCGCTCGGCCCTTCCGGCTGGCTGGTTTATTGCTGATAAATCTGGAGCCGGTGAGCGTGGATCTCGCGGT
ATCATTGCAGCACTGGGGCCAGATGGTAAGCCCTCCCGTATCGTAGTTATCTACACGACGGGGAGTCAGG
CAACTATGGATGAACGAAATAGACAGATCGCTGAGATAGGTGCCTCACTGATTAAGCATTGGTAACTGTC
AGACCAAGTTTACTCATATATACTTTAGATTGATTTAAAACTTCATTTTTAATTTAAAAGGATCTAGGTG
AAGATCCTTTTTGATAATCTCATGACCAAAATCCCTTAACGTGAGTTTTCGTTCCACTGAGCGTCAGACC
CCGTAGAAAAGATCAAAGGATCTTCTTGAGATCCTTTTTTTCTGCGCGTAATCTGCTGCTTGCAAACAAA
AAAACCACCGCTACCAGCGGTGGTTTGTTTGCCGGATCAAGAGCTACCAACTCTTTTTCCGAAGGTAACT
GGCTTCAGCAGAGCGCAGATACCAAATACTGTTCTTCTAGTGTAGCCGTAGTTAGGCCACCACTTCAAGA
ACTCTGTAGCACCGCCTACATACCTCGCTCTGCTAATCCTGTTACCAGTGGCTGCTGCCAGTGGCGATAA
GTCGTGTCTTACCGGGTTGGACTCAAGACGATAGTTACCGGATAAGGCGCAGCGGTCGGGCTGAACGGGG
GGTTCGTGCACACAGCCCAGCTTGGAGCGAACGACCTACACCGAACTGAGATACCTACAGCGTGAGCTAT
GAGAAAGCGCCACGCTTCCCGAAGGGAGAAAGGCGGACAGGTATCCGGTAAGCGGCAGGGTCGGAACAGG
AGAGCGCACGAGGGAGCTTCCAGGGGGAAACGCCTGGTATCTTTATAGTCCTGTCGGGTTTCGCCACCTC
TGACTTGAGCGTCGATTTTTGTGATGCTCGTCAGGGGGGCGGAGCCTATGGAAAAACGCCAGCAACGCGG
CCTTTTTACGGTTCCTGGCCTTTTGCTGGCCTTTTGCTCACATGTTCTTTCCTGCGTTATCCCCTGATTC
TGTGGATAACCGTATTACCGCCTTTGAGTGAGCTGATACCGCTCGCCGCAGCCGAACGACCGAGCGCAGC
GAGTCAGTGAGCGAGGAAGCGGAAG
